Addgene plasmid #48569: pFUSB4_TAGC
Depositing lab: Stephen Ekker. Depositing organization: Mayo Foundation for Medical Education and Research. Publication: High Efficiency In Vivo Genome Engineering with a Simplified 15-RVD GoldyTALEN Design. Ma AC, Lee HB, Clark KJ, Ekker SC. PLoS One. 2013 May 29;8(5):e65259. doi: 10.1371/journal.pone.0065259. Print 2013. PubMed 23734242.
Backbone
  Vector backbone: pFUS_B4
  Vector type: Mammalian Expression, TALEN
Growth in bacteria
  Bacterial resistance: Spectinomycin, 50 μg/mL
  Growth temperature: 37°C
  Growth strain: Top10
  Copy number: Unknown
Gene/Insert
  Gene/Insert name: RVD sequence: NG NI NN HD
  Species: Synthetic
  Cloning method: Unknown
  Sequencing primers: 5′ ttgatgcctggcagttccct; 3′ cgaaccgaacaggcttatgt
Terms and licenses: Academic/Nonprofit Terms; Industry Terms: Not Available to Industry
Depositor comments: Plasmid was created using Golden Gate cloning.
How to cite: pFUSB4_TAGC was a gift from Stephen Ekker (Addgene plasmid # 48569 ; http://n2t.net/addgene:48569 ; RRID:Addgene_48569)
