[The description below was written by a language model from this plasmid's Addgene catalogue record and pLannotate feature annotations shown in this document.]
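Description:
pFUSB4_TAGC is a small (about 2.9 kb) bacterial intermediate plasmid for TALEN construction, built in the pFUS_B4 array vector of the Golden Gate TALE assembly system. It carries a pre-assembled synthetic block of four TAL effector repeats whose repeat-variable diresidues are NG, NI, NN and HD. By the standard RVD code these recognise T, A, G and C respectively, which is what the plasmid name indicates. The depositor notes that the array was made by Golden Gate cloning. Although the catalogue lists the vector type as mammalian expression/TALEN, the annotated features show no eukaryotic promoter, polyadenylation signal or nuclease domain, so the plasmid itself looks like a cloning module rather than an expression construct.

The annotated backbone consists of a high-copy ColE1/pUC-type origin and an aadA (SmR) gene conferring spectinomycin/streptomycin resistance, preceded by fragments of a class 1 integron Pc promoter and a gentamicin acetyltransferase remnant that probably derive from the original resistance cassette. Short lacZα and lacI fragments are present, the former plausibly left over from a blue/white screening cassette displaced when the repeats were inserted. The rrnB T1 and T2 terminators are also present. The repeat array itself was not annotated by the feature-calling software and probably lies in the unannotated region near the lacZα remnant.

According to the associated publication, the plasmid belongs to a library of ready-made four-repeat modules supporting a simplified 15-RVD GoldyTALEN design. Such a module would be combined with other repeat blocks and a last repeat in a second Golden Gate step into a TALEN backbone for in vivo genome engineering.
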