Features (pLannotate 1.2.2; 8 found; start..end, strand, type, name):
      3..39      -  CDS            lacZα (fragment): LacZα fragment of β-galactosidase; lacZ fragment
    596..619     +  promoter       Pc promoter (fragment): intI1 (promoter lies within the coding sequence); class 1 integron promoter
    795..851     +  CDS            GmR (fragment): gentamycin acetyltransferase; aacC1; confers resistance to gentamycin
    858..1649    +  CDS            SmR: aminoglycoside adenylyltransferase (Murphy, 1985); aadA; confers resistance to spectinomycin and streptomycin
   1742..2330    +  rep_origin     ori: high-copy-number ColE1/pMB1/pBR322/pUC origin of replication
   2513..2605    +  CDS            lacI (fragment): lac repressor; lacI; The lac repressor binds to the lac operator to inhibit transcription in E. coli. This inhibition can be relieved by adding lactose or isopropyl-β-D-thiogalactopyranoside (IPTG).
   2660..2687    -  terminator     rrnB T2 terminator: transcription terminator T2 from the E. coli rrnB gene
   2819..2862    +  terminator     rrnB T1 terminator: Escherichia coli rrnB; transcription terminator T1 from the E. coli rrnB gene
>Addgene plasmid #48569 | pFUSB4_TAGC | depositor full sequence | sequence record 70269 | Full Sequence
ATGTTTTCCCAGTCACGACGTTGTAAAACGACGGCCAGTCTTAAGCGTCTCATGGCCTGACCCCGGACCA
AGTGGTGGCCTATCGCCAGCAACGGTGGCGGCAAGCAAGCGCTCGAAACGGTGCAGCGGCTGTTGCCGGT
GCTGTGCCAGGACCATGGCCTGACCCCGGACCAAGTGGTGGCTATCGCCAGCAACATTGGCGGCAAGCAA
GCGCTCGAAACGGTGCAGCGGCTGTTGCCGGTGCTGTGCCAGGACCATGGCCTGACCCCGGACCAAGTGG
TGGCTATCGCCAGCAACAATGGCGGCAAGCAAGCGCTCGAAACGGTGCAGCGGCTGTTGCCGGTGCTGTG
CCAGGACCATGGCCTGACTCCGGACCAAGTGGTGGCTATCGCCAGCCACGATGGCGGCAAGCAAGCGCTC
GAAACGGTGCAGCGGCTGTTGCCGGTGCTGTGCCAGGACCATGGCCTGACCCCGGACCAAGTGGTGGCTA
TCGAGACGTCTAGACCAGCCAGGACAGAAATGCCTCGACTTCGCTGCTACCCAAGGTTGCCGGGTGACGC
ACACCGTGGAAACGGATGAAGGCACGAACCCAGTGGACATAAGCCTGTTCGGTTCGTAAGCTGTAATGCA
AGTAGCGTATGCGCTCACGCAACTGGTCCAGAACCTTGACCGAACGCAGCGGTGGTAACGGCGCAGTGGC
GGTTTTCATGGCTTGTTATGACTGTTTTTTTGGGGTACAGTCTATGCCTCGGGCATCCAAGCAGCAAGCG
CGTTACGCCGTGGGTCGATGTTTGATGTTATGGAGCAGCAACGATGTTACGCAGCAGGGCAGTCGCCCTA
AAACAAAGTTAAACATTATGAGGGAAGCGGTGATCGCCGAAGTATCGACTCAACTATCAGAGGTAGTTGG
CGTCATCGAGCGCCATCTCGAACCGACGTTGCTGGCCGTACATTTGTACGGCTCCGCAGTGGATGGCGGC
CTGAAGCCACACAGTGATATTGATTTGCTGGTTACGGTGACCGTAAGGCTTGATGAAACAACGCGGCGAG
CTTTGATCAACGACCTTTTGGAAACTTCGGCTTCCCCTGGAGAGAGCGAGATTCTCCGCGCTGTAGAAGT
CACCATTGTTGTGCACGACGACATCATTCCGTGGCGTTATCCAGCTAAGCGCGAACTGCAATTTGGAGAA
TGGCAGCGCAATGACATTCTTGCAGGTATCTTCGAGCCAGCCACGATCGACATTGATCTGGCTATCTTGC
TGACAAAAGCAAGAGAACATAGCGTTGCCTTGGTAGGTCCAGCGGCGGAGGAACTCTTTGATCCGGTTCC
TGAACAGGATCTATTTGAGGCGCTAAATGAAACCTTAACGCTATGGAACTCGCCGCCCGACTGGGCTGGC
GATGAGCGAAATGTAGTGCTTACGTTGTCCCGCATTTGGTACAGCGCAGTAACCGGCAAAATCGCGCCGA
AGGATGTCGCTGCCGACTGGGCAATGGAGCGCCTGCCGGCCCAGTATCAGCCCGTCATACTTGAAGCTAG
ACAGGCTTATCTTGGACAAGAAGAAGATCGCTTGGCCTCGCGCGCAGATCAGTTGGAAGAATTTGTCCAC
TACGTGAAAGGCGAGATCACCAAGGTAGTCGGCAAATAACCCTCGAGCCACCCATGACCAAAATCCCTTA
ACGTGAGTTACGCGTCGTTCCACTGAGCGTCAGACCCCGTAGAAAAGATCAAAGGATCTTCTTGAGATCC
TTTTTTTCTGCGCGTAATCTGCTGCTTGCAAACAAAAAAACCACCGCTACCAGCGGTGGTTTGTTTGCCG
GATCAAGAGCTACCAACTCTTTTTCCGAAGGTAACTGGCTTCAGCAGAGCGCAGATACCAAATACTGTCC
TTCTAGTGTAGCCGTAGTTAGGCCACCACTTCAAGAACTCTGTAGCACCGCCTACATACCTCGCTCTGCT
AATCCTGTTACCAGTGGCTGCTGCCAGTGGCGATAAGTCGTGTCTTACCGGGTTGGACTCAAGACGATAG
TTACCGGATAAGGCGCAGCGGTCGGGCTGAACGGGGGGTTCGTGCACACAGCCCAGCTTGGAGCGAACGA
CCTACACCGAACTGAGATACCTACAGCGTGAGCATTGAGAAAGCGCCACGCTTCCCGAAGGGAGAAAGGC
GGACAGGTATCCGGTAAGCGGCAGGGTCGGAACAGGAGAGCGCACGAGGGAGCTTCCAGGGGGAAACGCC
TGGTATCTTTATAGTCCTGTCGGGTTTCGCCACCTCTGACTTGAGCGTCGATTTTTGTGATGCTCGTCAG
GGGGGCGGAGCCTATGGAAAAACGCCAGCAACGCGGCCTTTTTACGGTTCCTGGCCTTTTGCTGGCCTTT
TGCTCACATGTTCTTTCCTGCGTTATCCCCTGATTCTGTGGATAACCGTATTACCGCCTTTGAGTGAGCT
GATACCGCTCGCCGCAGCCGAACGACCGAGCGCAGCGAGTCAGTGAGCGAGGAAGCGGAAGAGCGCCCAA
TACGCAAACCGCCTCTCCCCGCGCGTTGGCCGATTCATTAATGCAGCTGGCACGACAGGTTTCCCGACTG
GAAAGCGGGCAGTGAGCGCAACGCAATTAATACGCGTACCGCTAGCCAGGAAGAGTTTGTAGAAACGCAA
AAAGGCCATCCGTCAGGATGGCCTTCTGCTTAGTTTGATGCCTGGCAGTTTATGGCGGGCGTCCTGCCCG
CCACCCTCCGGGCCGTTGCTTCACAACGTTCAAATCCGCTCCCGGCGGATTTGTCCTACTCAGGAGAGCG
TTCACCGACAAACAACAGATAAAACGAAAGGCCCAGTCTTCCGACTGAGCCTTTCGTTTTATTTGATGCC
TGGCAGTTCCCTACTCTCGCGTTAACGCTAGCATGG
