>Addgene plasmid #48569 | pFUSB4_TAGC | addgene partial sequence | sequence record 71336 | pCR8_F1 5'-ttgatgcctggcagttccct-3'
TCACGACGTTGTAAAACGACGGCCAGTCTTAAGCGTCTCATGGCCTGACCCCGGACCAAGTGGTGGCTAT
CGCCAGCAACGGTGGCGGCAAGCAAGCGCTCGAAACGGTGCAGCGGCTGTTGCCGGTGCTGTGCCAGGAC
CATGGCCTGACCCCGGACCAAGTGGTGGCTATCGCCAGCAACATTGGCGGCAAGCAAGCGCTCGAAACGG
TGCAGCGGCTGTTGCCGGTGCTGTGCCAGGACCATGGCCTGACCCCGGACCAAGTGGTGGCTATCGCCAG
CAACAATGGCGGCAAGCAAGCGCTCGAAACGGTGCAGCGGCTGTTGCCGGTGCTGTGCCAGGACCATGGC
CTGACTCCGGACCAAGTGGTGGCTATCGCCAGCCACGATGGCGGCAAGCAAGCGCTCGAAACGGTGCAGC
GGCTGTTGCCGGTGCTGTGCCAGGACCATGGCCTGACCCCGGACCAAGTGGTGGCTATCGAGACGTCTAG
ACCAGCCAGGACAGAAATGCCTCGACTTCGCTGCTACCCAAGGTTGCCGGGTGACGCACACCGTGGAAAC
GGATGAAGGCACGAACCCAGTGGACATAAGCCTGTTCGGTTCGTAAGCTGTAATGCAAGTAGCGTATGCG
CTCACGCAACTGGTCCAGAACCTTGACCGAACGCAGCGGTGGTAACGGCGCAGTGGCGGTTTTCATGGCT
TGTTATGACTGTTTTTTTGGGGTACAGTCTATGCCTCGGGCATCCAAGCAGCAAGCGCGTTACGCCGTGG
GTCGATGTTTGATGTTATGGAGCAGCAACGATGTTACGCAGCAGGGCAGTCGCCCTAAAACAAAGTTAAA
CATTATGA
